>Addgene plasmid #18946 | pDrBB2 | depositor full sequence | sequence record 8898 | Author sequence
CTGGCGTAATAGCGAAGAGGCCCGCACCGATCCAGACATGATAAGATACATTGATGAGTTTGGACAAACC
ACAACTAGAATGCAGTGAAAAAAATGCTTTATTTGTGAAATTTGTGATGCTATTGCTTTATTTGTAACCA
TTATAAGCTGCAATAAACAAGTTAACAACAACAATTGCATTCATTTTATGTTTCAGGTTCAGGGGGAGGT
GTGGGAGGTTTTTTAAAGCAAGTAAAACCTCTACAAATGTGGTATGGCTGATTATGATCCCCAGGAAGCT
CCTCTGTGTCCTCATAAACCCTAACCTCCTCTACTTGAGAGGACATTCCAATCATAGGCTGCCCATCCAC
CCTCTGTGTCCTCCTGTTAATTAGGTCACTTAACAAAAAGGAAATTGGGTAGGGGTTTTTCACAGACCGC
TTTCTAAGGGTAATTTTAAAATATCTGGGAAGTCCCTTCCACTGCTGTGTTCCAGAAGTGTTGGTAAACA
GCCCACAAATGTCAACAGCAGAAACATACAAGCTGTCAGCTTTGCACAAGGGCCCAACACCCTGCTCATC
AAGAAGCACTGTGGTTGCTGTGTTAGTAATGTGCAAAACAGGAGGCACATTTTCCCCACCTGTGTAGGTT
CCAAAATATCTAGTGTTTTCATTTTTACTTGGATCAGGAACCCAGCACTCCACTGGATAAGCATTATCCT
TATCCAAAACAGCCTTGTGGTCAGTGTTCATCTGCTGACTGTCAACTGTAGCATTTTTTGGGGTTACAGT
TTGAGCAGGATATTTGGTCCTGTAGTTTGCTAACACACCCTGCAGCTCCAAAGGTTCCCCACCAACAGCA
AAAAAATGAAAATTTGACCCTTGAATGGGTTTTCCAGCACCATTTTCATGAGTTTTTTGTGTCCCTGAAT
GCAAGTTTAACATAGCAGTTACCCCAATAACCTCAGTTTTAACAGTAACAGCTTCCCACATCAAAATATT
TCCACAGGTTAAGTCCTCATTTAAATTAGGCAAAGGAATTCCTCGACCTGCAGCCCAAGCTCCCCTTTGC
ATACTTCTGCCTGCTGGGGAGCCTGGGGACTTTCCACACCCTAACTGACACACATTCCACAGCCGGATCG
ATCCAGACATGATAAGATACATTGATGAGTTTGGACAAACCACAACTAGAATGCAGTGAAAAAAATGCTT
TATTTGTGAAATTTGTGATGCTATTGCTTTATTTGTAACCATTATAAGCTGCAATAAACAAGTTTCGAGG
TCGAGTGTCAGTCCTGCTCCTCGGCCACGAAGTGCACGCAGTTGCCGGCCGGGTCGCGCAGGGCGAACTC
CCGCCCCCACGGCTGCTCGCCGATCTCGGTCATGGCCGGCCCGGAGGCGTCCCGGAAGTTCGTGGACACG
ACCTCCGACCACTCGGCGTACAGCTCGTCCAGGCCGCGCACCCACACCCAGGCCAGGGTGTTGTCCGGCA
CCACCTGGTCCTGGACCGCGCTGATGAACAGGGTCACGTCGTCCCGGACCACACCGGCGAAGTCGTCCTC
CACGAAGTCCCGGGAGAACCCGAGCCGGTCGGTCCAGAACTCGACCGCTCCGGCGACGTCGCGCGCGGTG
AGCACCGGAACGGCACTGGTCAACTTGGCCATGGTTTAGTTCCTCACCTTGTCGTATTATACTATGCCGA
TATACTATGCCGATGATTAATTGTCAACACGGTCGGGGTACCAAGCTTATCGATGGATCAATTCGGCTGT
CGACATGCCCGCCGTGACCGTCGAGAACCCGCTGACGCTGCCCCGCGTATCCGCACCCGCCGACGCCGTC
GCACGTCCCGTGCTCACCGTGACCACCGCGCCCAGCGGTTTCGAGGGCGAGGGCTTCCCGGTGCGCCGCG
CGTTCGCCGGGATCAACTACCGCCACCTCGACCCGTTCATCATGATGGACCAGATGGGTGAGGTGGAGTA
CGCGCCCGGGGAGCCCAAGGGCACGCCCTGGCACCCGCACCGCGGCTTCGAGACCGTGACCTACATCGTC
GACGGTACCTGAAGCCGAATTGATCCGAGCTCGATGATCCCCCTAGACTTCACAGAAAGCAAGTTCCTGG
AATTTAATGCAGAGTTGGAGGAAGGAAGAAAGGAACAAAGGTGATTGTGATGACCACGGCTGTAAATATC
AGCAAGCGTGGGAAAACAGAGGAAAAGTCAGGAGAAATAGACATGGCTCAGAATCACTGGTACCCATCTA
TAATATGGAAAAGCAGATGCTGAACTCAAATTCAGGGTCTGGCCATCAAACCACACATTCCTCCTTTTTT
GTTTTATAAAAATGCGCTCAGTTTTATGCTATATCTCTGGGAGAATGGGGAAGAGCCTTGCTCTGTTTAT
TCAAAAACGTTTCTCAAAGTGGCTAGGAGTTACTCCTCTTAGCTGCTTGGTAAGGTGTTTTACGCATACA
GGTGATAAGTGATCACTTTTCATGTGACAGATTATTGAAGCATTTATCAGGGTTATTGTCTCATGAGCGG
ATACATATTTGAATGTATTTAGAAAAATAAACAAATAGGGGTTCCGCGCACATTTCCCCGAAAAGTGCCA
CCTGACGTCTAAGAAACCATTATTATCATGACATTAACCTATAAAAATAGGCGTATCACGAGGCCCTTTC
GTCTTCAAGAATTCACATTTGTACGAATTTTTTTTTTATCAAAAGTTCGAGTTTTTCACCAATTTCCTCA
TCAACCGAGCAAGGCAAACGGCTTTGAATAATATGGTGTTATATATACATATATCAAATCGCTGCTGACT
GCGTGATTGATGGCCCCAAGATTACATATTATCGAATCAGGATTCAGAAGGAGATCAATGTCAAATGCGG
ACAGGAACATGAAAGACGCCTGTTATGCGCAATTAAAAATTTGGGTTTAATTGCTGTGGAAACTGTTGTT
GGCGGCATCTTAAGTTCCTGTTTAACAACATCAACTACTTATGTACGTAGAAGCGTTTAAGCCATTTGCA
TACAGATGAGAACTGGCTTTTGTGCTAATCAGTCAAGATGACTCCGATGATGATGACTCATTACCTGACC
AGTTTTCGCTGCTTTCTTTTCAACAACTACTTGTATATGTATTGTATCCAATAGCAATACATTGAATTTC
CATGGTCTAGTCACGTATTATCATTTAATTGACACCAAGTCGTGTTATTGTTGAGCTATCGAGTTCAGCT
CAAACATTTCTTATTCCCATGAATAAGCCGGCAAAAATATGCAATCTATGAAAGTTAATATAAGCAAACC
TTACTTTGACTCAATACCAATGCACTTTGTGTCGATAGGTTCACGCAATTGAGGCGATTATTCCGATAAC
CCAAGCGATTGACTGTTCCCGTTTCGATTCCAATTGAAATTTGGAAATGTACAATAGTTTTGCTATATGC
TGTCAAGTACGCTCTTATCTTCTCTGGGTTTTCTTCAGAGTTTCGAAACGCTTCTTCTTTTTTTTGTTTT
TTTTTTTTTGGAATCTCGTATTTTGGAAGGGGCTCCCCTCTGGAATTTGTTACACTGTCGTTATCATTGC
GAACAAGCGGCCCGAAGCTATCAGCGACTTTAACATTTACAATGCACTTTTTTACGACCAATTAAATGTA
CATTTTCCTTTCTTCGCCCGTTGATAAGCGAACGCGATGTGGCGCAGGCAATGTGTTGCTCTTGCGACAC
AAACGCAATCAAAATGGATTCAATTTCGCTTTTTCCCAGTGAAACGAAGAACGAACCGACCATCATGATA
TGCTCCTCTGCATGTTGCGTATTGAATCAATGACAATTTCAATTAAGCCGCCCGTTCGTCATGCGTTTTC
GTGCGCTTCGAAATGCTGATAACGGCTGCTGTCCTCCAACTGCTTTGCATGTGGACACAATTCCCATTTA
TTTAATTCTTTTATTTGGATCGGTTAAATTAAAAAGCGCCTTGTTACGCATTTAACGTTGTTTCCGGTGC
GTGGTGGTTTCATGCTTCTGGGAACGGCAAATGGGTTTAGGATTGGGAACCCCTCATCATCTGTTGGAAT
ATACTATTCAACCTACAAAAGTAACGTTAAACAACACTACTTTATATTTGATATGAATGGCCACACCTTT
TATGCCATAAAACATATTGTAAGAGAATACCACTCTTTTTATTCCTTCTTTCCTTCTTGTACGTTTTTTG
CTGTAAGTAGGTCGTGGTGCTGGTGTTGCAGTTGAAATAACTTAAAATATAAATCATAAAACTCAAACAT
AAACTTGACTATTTATTTATTTATTAAGAAAGGAAATATAAATTATAAATTACAACAGGTTATGGACCTG
CAGCCAAGCTTGGCGCTCGTCCGGGGGCAATGAGATATGAAAAAGCCTGAACTCACCGCGACGTCTGTCG
AGAAGTTTCTGATCGAAAAGTTCGACAGCGTCTCCGACCTGATGCAGCTCTCGGAGGGCGAAGAATCTCG
TGCTTTCAGCTTCGATGTAGGAGGGCGTGGATATGTCCTGCGGGTAAATAGCTGCGCCGATGGTTTCTAC
AAAGATCGTTATGTTTATCGGCACTTTGCATCGGCCGCGCTCCCGATTCCGGAAGTGCTTGACATTGGGG
AATTCAGCGAGAGCCTGACCTATTGCATCTCCCGCCGTGCACAGGGTGTCACGTTGCAAGACCTGCCTGA
AACCGAACTGCCCGCTGTTCTGCAGCCGGTCGCGGAGGCCATGGATGCGATCGCTGCGGCCGATCTTAGC
CAGACGAGCGGGTTCGGCCCATTCGGACCGCAAGGAATCGGTCAATACACTACATGGCGTGATTTCATAT
GCGCGATTGCTGATCCCCATGTGTATCACTGGCAAACTGTGATGGACGACACCGTCAGTGCGTCCGTCGC
GCAGGCTCTCGATGAGCTGATGCTTTGGGCCGAGGACTGCCCCGAAGTCCGGCACCTCGTGCACGCGGAT
TTCGGCTCCAACAATGTCCTGACGGACAATGGCCGCATAACAGCGGTCATTGACTGGAGCGAGGCGATGT
TCGGGGATTCCCAATACGAGGTCGCCAACATCTTCTTCTGGAGGCCGTGGTTGGCTTGTATGGAGCAGCA
GACGCGCTACTTCGAGCGGAGGCATCCGGAGCTTGCAGGATCGCCGCGGCTCCGGGCGTATATGCTCCGC
ATTGGTCTTGACCAACTCTATCAGAGCTTGGTTGACGGCAATTTCGATGATGCAGCTTGGGCGCAGGGTC
GATGCGACGCAATCGTCCGATCCGGAGCCGGGACTGTCGGGCGTACACAAATCGCCCGCAGAAGCGCGGC
CGTCTGGACCGATGGCTGTGTAGAAGTACTCGCCGATAGTGGAAACCGACGCCCCAGCACTCGTCCGAGG
GCAAAGGAATAGAGTAGATGCCGACCGAACAAGAGCTGATTTCGAGAACGCCTCAGCCAGCAACTCGCGC
GAGCCTAGCAAGGCAAATGCGAGAGAACGGCCTTACGCTTGGTGGCACAGTTCTCGTCCACAGTTCGCTA
AGCTCGCTCGGCTGGGTCGCGGGAGGGCCGGTCGCAGTGATTCAGGCCCTTCTGGATTGTGTTGGTCCCC
AGGGCACGATTGTCATGCCCACGCACTCGGGTGATCTGACTGATCCCGCAGATTGGAGATCGCCGCCCGT
GCCTGCCGATTGGGTGCAGATCTTTGTGAAGGAACCTTACTTCTGTGGTGTGACATAATTGGACAAACTA
CCTACAGAGATTTAAAGCTCTAAGGTAAATATAAAATTTTTAAGTGTATAATGTGTTAAACTACTGATTC
TAATTGTTTGTGTATTTTAGATTCCAACCTATGGAACTGATGAATGGGAGCAGTGGTGGGAATGCCTTTA
ATGAGGAAAACCTGTTTTGCTCAGAAGAAATGCCATCTANTGATGATGAGGCTACTGCTGACTCTCAACA
TTCTACTCCTCCAAAAAAGAAGAGAAAGGTAGAAGACCCCAAGGACTTTCCTTCAGAATTGCTAAGTTTT
TTGAGTCATGCTGTGTTTAGTAATAGAACTCTTGCTTGCTTTGCTATTTACACCACAAAGGAAAAAGCTG
CACTGCTATACAAGAAAATTATGGAAAAATTTGGAGCCAATCAATTCTTGCGGAGAACTGTGAATGCGCA
AACCAACCCTTGGCAGAACATATCCATCGCGTCCGCCATCTCCAGCAGCCGCACGCGGCGCATCTCGGGG
CCGACGCGCTGGGCTACGTCTTGCTGGCGTTCGCGACGCGAGGCTGGATGGCCTTCCCCATTATGATTCT
TCTCGCTTCCGGCGGCATCGGGATGCCCGCGTTGCAGGCCATGCTGTCCAGGCAGGTAGATGACGACCAT
CAGGGACAGCTTCAAGGATCGCTCGCGGCTCTTACCAGCGCCAGCAAAAGGCCAGGAACCGTAAAAAGGC
CGCGTTGCTGGCGTTTTTCCATAGGCTCCGCCCCCCTGACGAGCATCACAAAAATCGACGCTCAAGTCAG
AGGTGGCGAAACCCGACAGGACTATAAAGATACCAGGCGTTTCCCCCTGGAAGCTCCCTCGTGCGCTCTC
CTGTTCCGACCCTGCCGCTTACCGGATACCTGTCCGCCTTTCTCCCTTCGGGAAGCGTGGCGCTTTCTCA
TAGCTCACGCTGTAGGTATCTCAGTTCGGTGTAGGTCGTTCGCTCCAAGCTGGGCTGTGTGCACGAACCC
CCCGTTCAGCCCGACCGCTGCGCCTTATCCGGTAACTATCGTCTTGAGTCCAACCCGGTAAGACACGACT
TATCGCCACTGGCAGCAGCCACTGGTAACAGGATTAGCAGAGCGAGGTATGTAGGCGGTGCTACAGAGTT
CTTGAAGTGGTGGCCTAACTACGGCTACACTAGAAGGACAGTATTTGGTATCTGCGCTCTGCTGAAGCCA
GTTACCTTCGGAAAAAGAGTTGGTAGCTCTTGATCCGGCAAACAAACCACCGCTGGTAGCGGTGGTTTTT
TTGTTTGCAAGCAGCAGATTACGCGCAGAAAAAAAGGATCTCAAGAAGATCCTTTGATCTTTTCTACGGG
GTCTGACGCTCAGTGGAACGAAAACTCACGTTAAGGGATTTTGGTCATGAGATTATCAAAAAGGATCTTC
ACCTAGATCCTTTTAAATTAAAAATGAAGTTTTAAATCAATCTAAAGTATATATGAGTAAACTTGGTCTG
ACAGTTACCAATGCTTAATCAGTGAGGCACCTATCTCAGCGATCTGTCTATTTCGTTCATCCATAGTTGC
CTGACTCCCCGTCGTGTAGATAACTACGATACGGGAGGGCTTACCATCTGGCCCCAGTGCTGCAATGATA
CCGCGAGACCCACGCTCACCGGCTCCAGATTTATCAGCAATAAACCAGCCAGCCGGAAGGGCCGAGCGCA
GAAGTGGTCCTGCAACTTTATCCGCCTCCATCCAGTCTATTAATTGTTGCCGGGAAGCTAGAGTAAGTAG
TTCGCCAGTTAATAGTTTGCGCAACGTTGTTGCCATTGCTGCAGGCATCGTGGTGTCACGCTCGTCGTTT
GGTATGGCTTCATTCAGCTCCGGTTCCCAACGATCAAGGCGAGTTACATGATCCCCCATGTTGTGCAAAA
AAGCGGTTAGCTCCTTCGGTCCTCCGATCGTTGTCAGAAGTAAGTTGGCCGCAGTGTTATCACTCATGGT
TATGGCAGCACTGCATAATTCTCTTACTGTCATGCCATCCGTAAGATGCTTTTCTGTGACTGGTGAGTAC
TCAACCAAGTCATTCTGAGAATAGTGTATGCGGCGACCGAGTTGCTCTTGCCCGGCGTCAACACGGGATA
ATACCGCGCCACATAGCAGAACTTTAAAAGTGCTCATCATTGGAAAACGTTCTTCGGGGCGAAAACTCTC
AAGGATCTTACCGCTGTTGAGATCCAGTTCGATGTAACCCACTCGTGCACCCAACTGATCTTCAGCATCT
TTTACTTTCACCAGCGTTTCTGGGTGAGCAAAAACAGGAAGGCAAAATGCCGCAAAAAAGGGAATAAGGG
CGACACGGAAATGTTGAATACTCATACTCTTCCTTTTTCAATATTATTGAAGCATTTATCAGGGTTATTG
TCTCATGAGCGGATACATATTTGAATGTATTTAGAAAAATAAACAAATAGGGGTTCCGCGCACATTTCCC
CGAAAAGTGCCACCTGACGTCTAAGAAACCATTATTATCATGACATTAACCTATAAAAATAGGCGTATCA
CGAGGCCCTTTCGTCTTCAAGAATTCTCATGTTTGACAGCTTATCATC
Features (pLannotate 1.2.2; 21 found; start..end, strand, type, name):
      1..32      +  CDS            lacZα (fragment): LacZα fragment of β-galactosidase; lacZ fragment
     29..163     -  polyA_signal   SV40 poly(A) signal: SV40 polyadenylation signal
    186..269     -  CDS            large T antigen (fragment): large T antigen from SV40 (simian virus 40)
    267..1019    -  CDS            VP1_SV40 (fragment): Experimental evidence at protein level: Swiss-Prot protein existence level 1. Forms an icosahedral capsid with a T=7 symmetry and a 40 nm diameter. The capsid is composed of 72 pentamers linked to each other by disulfide bonds and associated with VP2 or VP3 proteins. Binds to N- glycolylneuraminic analog of the ganglioside GM1 on the cell surface to provide virion attachment to target cell (PubMed:18353982). Once attached, the virion is internalized by caveolin-mediated endocytosis and traffics to the endoplasmic reticulum. Inside the endoplasmic reticulum, the protein folding machinery isomer
   1045..1113    -  promoter       SV40 promoter (fragment): SV40 enhancer and early promoter
   1120..1254    -  polyA_signal   SV40 poly(A) signal: SV40 polyadenylation signal
   1268..1642    -  CDS            BleoR: antibiotic-binding protein; Sh ble from Streptoalloteichus hindustanus; confers resistance to bleomycin, phleomycin, and Zeocin™
   1661..1708    -  promoter       EM7 promoter: synthetic bacterial promoter&nbsp
   1943..2012    -  protein_bind   attB: attB site for the φC31 integrase (Groth et al., 2000) phage φC31 integrase
   2481..2568    -  promoter       AmpR promoter (fragment): bla
   4052..4331    +  promoter       copia promoter: strong promoter from the Drosophila transposable element copia (Sinclair et al., 1986)
   4377..5402    +  CDS            HygR: aminoglycoside phosphotransferase from E. coli; aph(4)-Ia; confers resistance to hygromycin
   5420..5692    +  CDS            yokD (fragment): YOKD_BACSU - Experimental evidence at protein level: Swiss-Prot protein existence level 1. May contribute to antibiotic resistance. From Bacillus subtilis (strain 168).
   5689..5763    +  CDS            small t antigen (fragment): SV40 (simian virus 40) small t antigen
   5765..5830    +  intron         small t intron: SV40 (simian virus 40) small t antigen intron
   5961..5981    +  CDS            SV40 NLS: nuclear localization signal of SV40 (simian virus 40) large T antigen
   5988..6122    +  CDS            large T (fragment): LT_POVSM - Protein inferred from homology: Swiss-Prot protein existence level 3. Isoform large T antigen is a key early protein essential for both driving viral replication and inducing cellular transformation. Plays a role in viral genome replication by driving entry of quiescent cells into the cell cycle and by autoregulating the synthesis of viral early mRNA. Displays highly oncogenic activities by corrupting the host cellular checkpoint mechanisms that guard cell division and the transcription, replication, and repair of DNA. Participates in the modulation of cellular gene expression prece
   6229..6409    +  CDS            TcR (fragment): tetracycline efflux protein; tet; confers resistance to tetracycline
   6456..7044    -  rep_origin     ori: high-copy-number ColE1/pMB1/pBR322/pUC origin of replication
   7215..8075    -  CDS            AmpR: β-lactamase; bla; confers resistance to ampicillin, carbenicillin, and related antibiotics
   8076..8180    -  promoter       AmpR promoter: bla
