[The description below was written by a language model from this plasmid's Addgene catalogue record and pLannotate feature annotations shown in this document.]
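Description:
pDrBB2 is an insect-cell plasmid built on the pHZ-attB backbone and designed as a donor for site-specific integration by the phage φC31 integrase in Drosophila systems. It is an 8.3 kb, high-copy plasmid maintained in E. coli through a ColE1/pUC-type origin and selected with ampicillin via a complete β-lactamase gene and its promoter. The feature table also shows an EM7-driven Sh ble (bleomycin/Zeocin resistance) gene followed by an SV40 polyadenylation signal, presumably inherited from the backbone, although the catalogue entry lists only ampicillin as the bacterial selection.

The functional payload has two parts. The first is a φC31 attB site, the bacterial attachment sequence that the integrase recombines unidirectionally with a matching attP site, so that the whole plasmid can be inserted at an attP target. The second is a hygromycin phosphotransferase gene from E. coli driven by the copia promoter, a strong promoter from the Drosophila copia retrotransposon. This cassette was taken from pMK33 and inserted between PvuII and PflMI sites that were destroyed during cloning. Downstream of the hygromycin gene lie SV40 small t intron and early-region fragments, which conventionally supply splicing and 3′ processing signals. Hygromycin resistance therefore allows selection of insect cells that have taken up or integrated the plasmid.

The remaining annotations (fragments of lacZα, SV40 VP1, large T antigen, an SV40 promoter, a tetracycline resistance gene and a second partial AmpR promoter) appear to be non-functional remnants of earlier cloning steps. The associated work concerns the use of φC31 integrase to construct transgenic Drosophila.
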