Addgene plasmid #18946: pDrBB2
Depositing lab: Michele Calos. Depositing organization: Stanford University. Publication: Construction of transgenic Drosophila by using the site-specific integrase from phage phiC31. Groth AC, Fish M, Nusse R, Calos MP. Genetics. 2004 Apr . 166(4):1775-82. 10.1534/genetics.166.4.1775 PubMed 15126397.
Backbone
  Vector backbone: pHZ-attB
  Backbone size w/o insert (bp): 4622
  Vector type: Insect Expression
  Selectable markers: Hygromycin
Growth in bacteria
  Bacterial resistance: Ampicillin, 100 μg/mL
  Growth temperature: 37°C
  Growth strain: DH5alpha
  Copy number: High Copy
Gene/Insert
  Gene/Insert name: hygromycin gene driven by the copia promoter, phiC31 attB (alt name: phiC31 bacterial attachment site)
  Species: Escherichia coli
  Insert size (bp): 3686
  Cloning method: Restriction Enzyme; 5′ cloning site PvuII (destroyed during cloning); 3′ cloning site PflMI (destroyed during cloning)
  Sequencing primers: 5′ n/a
Resource information
  A portion of this plasmid was derived from a plasmid made by: hygromycin gene driven by the copia promoter from pMK33 (R. Nusse, Stanford University)
Terms and licenses: Academic/Nonprofit Terms; Industry Terms: Not Available to Industry
How to cite: pDrBB2 was a gift from Michele Calos (Addgene plasmid # 18946 ; http://n2t.net/addgene:18946 ; RRID:Addgene_18946)
