>Addgene plasmid #18946 | pDrBB2 | addgene partial sequence | sequence record 24810 | SV40proF
CAAATGGNNNTTTTAGANNNNNCTTTGNNGGTNCNNANANCAGCNACATGNNNCTAACNTCGCGNATANC
GTAATNNTCNCCCCANTTNGAAGTGAGANGNTGGCCNTCGTTACNTNGGANTNCGNATNANNTAGGTCNC
TCTAACACTCNTCTNTTGNAAGNACTGGNTGGATTGGNNGGAGNAGCNNCANGCCCNANTNCGANCNGAA
NCANCCGGAGCTTGNACNCATCNNCNGAAGTTCNCGGCGTATATGCTGNCGCAGCTGTGTCTTGACCANN
NCNTGGCANAGCATTGCTCTGANTCGCGACNTTCGNNTGATAANTCCTTGTGNCGCANNGGANCCTATGN
CGCACNNCAATACGATCCCGCATCANGTGAGCNCGGGAANTGTCNTGGNGTACCCTNATNACCNGGAGAA
NNGCGNNNGNNCTGGACAGATGNCNNGGNACAAGTACTNGCCNANANTNGAAACNNNNCCCCNCTGNCCC
GTNCNANGGCNAAGGAATATAGTTCATNCNGACCGAACACCGAGCTGATTTCGANAATNCCTCAGCATGC
ATCTCTCGCGAGNCCAGNAAGGCAAATNCTGAAAGANCGGGCNTACNCTTGGNGNGACANNTCNCATCCN
NCNNTCCCTAANNNTCGCTCGGCTGGNTCANGATAAGGANNGGTCGCAATGATTCAGGCCTGTNTGGATT
GTGNTGGTCCCCAGGGCNCCATTGTTCTGCCCACGNACNCGNGTGACNGANTGANCCCACACATTGNAGA
NCCCCCCNGAAGCTGNNGATTGGGGCAGACNTGTGAANGANCCTNCCNNTGTGGGTGAANAATGGNAACT
NCNACNAGATNGANCACCANGTAATNAAACTNTACGNTGCNNNN
